Addgene plasmid #229276: pXTK039 [Con-Pro_sacB-Bacillus_PartType5]
Purpose: XanthoMoClo Golden Gate Part Plasmid for cloning, contains Constitutive-Promoter_sacB-Bacillus_PartType5
Depositing lab: Michael Springer. Depositing organization: Harvard Medical School. Publication: XanthoMoClo horizontal line A Robust Modular Cloning Genetic Toolkit for the Genera Xanthobacter and Roseixanthobacter. Soltysiak MPM, Ory ALH, Lee AD, Christophersen CE, Jalihal AP, Springer M. ACS Synth Biol. 2025 Apr 18;14(4):1173-1190. doi: 10.1021/acssynbio.4c00806. Epub 2025 Mar 13. PubMed 40080684.
Backbone
  Vector backbone: pXTK
  Vector type: Bacterial Expression
Growth in bacteria
  Bacterial resistance: Ampicillin, 100 μg/mL
  Growth temperature: 37°C
  Growth strain: DH5alpha
  Copy number: Low Copy
Gene/Insert
  Gene/Insert name: sacB Promoter (Bacillus subtilis) (alt name: Constitutive-Promoter_sacB-Bacillus_PartType5)
  Species: Bacillus subtilis
  Cloning method: Restriction Enzyme; 5′ cloning site unknown (unknown if destroyed)
Terms and licenses: Academic/Nonprofit Terms; Industry Terms: Not Available to Industry
How to cite: pXTK039 [Con-Pro_sacB-Bacillus_PartType5] was a gift from Michael Springer (Addgene plasmid # 229276 ; http://n2t.net/addgene:229276 ; RRID:Addgene_229276)
