[The description below was written by a language model from this plasmid's Addgene catalogue record and pLannotate feature annotations shown in this document.]
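Description:
pXTK039 [Con-Pro_sacB-Bacillus_PartType5] is a small Golden Gate part plasmid (about 2.1 kb) from the XanthoMoClo modular cloning toolkit, which was developed for genetic engineering of bacteria in the genera Xanthobacter and Roseixanthobacter. It is built on the pXTK backbone and is maintained in E. coli DH5alpha under ampicillin selection. The feature table shows a minimal architecture: a ColE1/pMB1-type origin of replication, a TEM beta-lactamase (bla) gene driven by its own AmpR promoter and followed by the bacteriophage fd terminator, and the stored part itself. The catalogue lists the plasmid as low copy, whereas the annotation software describes the origin as the high-copy pUC/ColE1 family; the record does not resolve this difference.

The payload is the sacB promoter and upstream control region (sacR) from Bacillus subtilis, annotated as a roughly 450 bp element lying between the origin and the resistance cassette. Only the promoter region is annotated; no sacB levansucrase coding sequence appears in the feature table, so this plasmid supplies a regulatory part rather than a counterselection gene. The toolkit designates it a constitutive promoter of "Part Type 5", meaning it occupies a defined position in the hierarchical assembly scheme. In MoClo-style systems, such parts are released by Type IIS restriction digestion with standardised overhangs and ligated in order with other parts, but the specific enzyme sites and overhangs are not annotated here and the cloning sites are recorded as unknown. Its intended use is as a source of this promoter for assembling multi-part constructs within the XanthoMoClo system.
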