Features (pLannotate 1.2.2; 5 found; start..end, strand, type, name):
      1..589     +  rep_origin     ori: high-copy-number ColE1/pMB1/pBR322/pUC origin of replication
    620..1065    +  promoter       sacB promoter: sacR; sacB promoter and control region
   1120..1211    +  promoter       AmpR promoter: bla
   1212..2069    +  CDS            bla: BLAT_ECOLX - Experimental evidence at protein level: Swiss-Prot protein existence level 1. TEM-type are the most prevalent beta-lactamases in enterobacteria; they hydrolyze the beta-lactam bond in susceptible beta-lactam antibiotics, thus conferring resistance to penicillins and cephalosporins. TEM-3 and TEM-4 are capable of hydrolyzing cefotaxime and ceftazidime. TEM-5 is capable of hydrolyzing ceftazidime. TEM-6 is capable of hydrolyzing ceftazidime and aztreonam. TEM-8/CAZ-2, TEM- 16/CAZ-7 and TEM-24/CAZ-6 are markedly active against ceftazidime. IRT- 4 shows resistance to beta-lactamase in
   2076..2115    +  terminator     fd terminator: central terminator from bacteriophage fd (Otsuka and Kunisawa, 1982)
>Addgene plasmid #229276 | pXTK039 [Con-Pro_sacB-Bacillus_PartType5] | addgene full sequence | sequence record 464669 | Addgene NGS Result
TTGAGATCCTTTTTTTCTGCGCGTAATCTGCTGCTTGCAAACAAAAAAACCACCGCTACCAGCGGTGGTT
TGTTTGCCGGATCAAGAGCTACCAACTCTTTTTCCGAAGGTAACTGGCTTCAGCAGAGCGCAGATACCAA
ATACTGTTCTTCTAGTGTAGCCGTAGTTAGGCCACCACTTCAAGAACTCTGTAGCACCGCCTACATACCT
CGCTCTGCTAATCCTGTTACCAGTGGCTGCTGCCAGTGGCGATAAGTCGTGTCTTACCGGGTTGGACTCA
AGACGATAGTTACCGGATAAGGCGCAGCGGTCGGGCTGAACGGGGGGTTCGTGCACACAGCCCAGCTTGG
AGCGAACGACCTACACCGAACTGAGATACCTACAGCGTGAGCTATGAGAAAGCGCCACGCTTCCCGAAGG
GAGAAAGGCGGACAGGTATCCGGTAAGCGGCAGGGTCGGAACAGGAGAGCGCACGAGGGAGCTTCCAGGG
GGAAACGCCTGGTATCTTTATAGTCCTGTCGGGTTTCGCCACCTCTGACTTGAGCGTCGATTTTTGTGAT
GCTCGTCAGGGGGGCGGAGCCTATGGAAAAACGCCAGCAACGCGAGTCGGTCTCTAACGCACATATACCT
GCCGTTCACTATTATTTAGTGAAATGAGATATTATGATATTTTCTGAATTGTGATTAAAAAGGCAACTTT
ATGCCCATGCAACAGAAACTATAAAAAATACAGAGAATGAAAAGAAACAGATAGATTTTTTAGTTCTTTA
GGCCCGTAGTCTGCAAATCCTTTTATGATTTTCTATCAAACAAAAGAGGAAAATAGACCAGTTGCAATCC
AAACGAGAGTCTAATAGAATGAGGTCGAAAAGTAAATCGCGCGGGTTTGTTACTGATAAAGCAGGCAAGA
CCTAAAATGTGTAAAGGGCAAAGTGTATACTTTGGCGTCACCCCTTACATATTTTAGGTCTTTTTTTATT
GTGCGTAACTAACTTGCCATCTTCAAACAGGAGGGCTGGAAGAAGCAGACCGCTAACACAGTACATAAAA
AAGGAGACATGAACGTATGTGAGACCAGAGTAGCCCGCCTAATGAGCGGGCTTTTTTTTAATTCCCCTAT
TTGTTTATTTTTCTAAATACATTCAAATATGTATCCGCTCATGAGACAATAACCCTGATAAATGCTTCAA
TAATATTGAAAAAGGAAGAGTATGAGCATTCAGCATTTTCGTGTGGCGCTGATTCCGTTTTTTGCGGCGT
TTTGCCTGCCGGTGTTTGCGCATCCGGAAACCCTGGTGAAAGTGAAAGATGCGGAAGATCAACTGGGTGC
GCGCGTGGGCTATATTGAACTGGATCTGAACAGCGGCAAAATTCTGGAATCTTTTCGTCCGGAAGAACGT
TTTCCGATGATGAGCACCTTTAAAGTGCTGCTGTGCGGTGCGGTTCTGAGCCGTGTGGATGCGGGCCAGG
AACAACTGGGCCGTCGTATTCATTATAGCCAGAACGATCTGGTGGAATATAGCCCGGTGACCGAAAAACA
TCTGACCGATGGCATGACCGTGCGTGAACTGTGCAGCGCGGCGATTACCATGAGCGATAACACCGCGGCG
AACCTGCTGCTGACGACCATTGGCGGTCCGAAAGAACTGACCGCGTTTCTGCATAACATGGGCGATCATG
TGACCCGTCTGGATCGTTGGGAACCGGAACTGAACGAAGCGATTCCGAACGATGAACGTGATACCACCAT
GCCGGCAGCAATGGCGACCACCCTGCGTAAACTGCTGACGGGTGAGCTGCTGACCCTGGCAAGCCGCCAG
CAACTGATTGATTGGATGGAAGCGGATAAAGTGGCGGGTCCGCTGCTGCGTAGCGCGCTGCCGGCTGGCT
GGTTTATTGCGGATAAAAGCGGTGCGGGCGAACGTGGCAGCCGTGGCATTATTGCGGCGCTGGGCCCGGA
TGGTAAACCGAGCCGTATTGTGGTGATTTATACCACCGGCAGCCAGGCGACGATGGATGAACGTAACCGT
CAGATTGCGGAAATTGGCGCGAGCCTGATTAAACATTGGTAAACCGATACAATTAAAGGCTCCTTTTGGA
GCCTTTTTTTTTGGACGACCCTTGTCAGATCAAAGGATCTTC
